>Addgene plasmid #196618 | pVRC8400-SARS-CoV-2-RBD-BQ.1.1-AVI | addgene full sequence | sequence record 385182 | Addgene NGS Result
TCGCGCGTTTCGGTGATGACGGTGAAAACCTCTGACACATGCAGCTCCCGGAGACGGTCACAGCTTGTCT
GTAAGCGGATGCCGGGAGCAGACAAGCCCGTCAGGGCGCGTCAGCGGGTGTTGGCGGGTGTCGGGGCTGG
CTTAACTATGCGGCATCAGAGCAGATTGTACTGAGAGTGCACCATATGCGGTGTGAAATACCGCACAGAT
GCGTAAGGAGAAAATACCGCATCAGATTGGCTATTGGCCATTGCATACGTTGTATCCATATCATAATATG
TACATTTATATTGGCTCATGTCCAACATTACCGCCATGTTGACATTGATTATTGACTAGTTATTAATAGT
AATCAATTACGGGGTCATTAGTTCATAGCCCATATATGGAGTTCCGCGTTACATAACTTACGGTAAATGG
CCCGCCTGGCTGACCGCCCAACGACCCCCGCCCATTGACGTCAATAATGACGTATGTTCCCATAGTAACG
CCAATAGGGACTTTCCATTGACGTCAATGGGTGGAGTATTTACGGTAAACTGCCCACTTGGCAGTACATC
AAGTGTATCATATGCCAAGTACGCCCCCTATTGACGTCAATGACGGTAAATGGCCCGCCTGGCATTATGC
CCAGTACATGACCTTATGGGACTTTCCTACTTGGCAGTACATCTACGTATTAGTCATCGCTATTACCATG
GTGATGCGGTTTTGGCAGTACATCAATGGGCGTGGATAGCGGTTTGACTCACGGGGATTTCCAAGTCTCC
ACCCCATTGACGTCAATGGGAGTTTGTTTTGGCACCAAAATCAACGGGACTTTCCAAAATGTCGTAACAA
CTCCGCCCCATTGACGCAAATGGGCGGTAGGCGTGTACGGTGGGAGGTCTATATAAGCAGAGCTCGTTTA
GTGAACCGTCAGATCGCCTGGAGACGCCATCCACGCTGTTTTGACCTCCATAGAAGACACCGGGACCGAT
CCAGCCTCCATCGGCTCGCATCTCTCCTTCACGCGCCCGCCGCCCTACCTGAGGCCGCCATCCACGCCGG
TTGAGTCGCGTTCTGCCGCCTCCCGCCTGTGGTGCCTCCTGAACTGCGTCCGCCGTCTAGGTAAGTTTAA
AGCTCAGGTCGAGACCGGGCCTTTGTCCGGCGCTCCCTTGGAGCCTACCTAGACTCAGCCGGCTCTCCAC
GCTTTGCCTGACCCTGCTTGCTCAACTCTAGTTAACGGTGGAGGGCAGTGTAGTCTGAGCAGTACTCGTT
GCTGCCGCGCGCGCCACCAGACATAATAGCTGACAGACTAACAGACTGTTCCTTTCCATGGGTCTTTTCT
GCAGTCACCGTCGTCGACACGTGTGATCAGATATCGCGGCCGCTCTAGACCACCATGGGATGGTCATGTA
TCATCCTTTTTCTAGTAGCAACTGCAACCGGTGTACATTCCGCACCAGAGCTGCTGGGAGGACCTAGCGT
GTTCCTGTTTCCCCCTAAGCCTAAGGACACCCTGATGATCAGCCGGACCCCAGAGGTGACATGCGTGGTG
GTGGACGTGTCCCACGAGGACCCCGAGGTGAAGTTCAACTGGTACGTGGATGGCGTGGAGGTGCACAATG
CCAAGACCAAGCCAAGGGAGGAGCAGTACAACTCTACCTATCGCGTGGTGAGCGTGCTGACAGTGCTGCA
CCAGGACTGGCTGAACGGCAAGGAGTACAAGTGTAAGGTGTCTAATAAGGCCCTGCCTGCCCCAATCGAG
AAGACCATCAGCAAGGCAAAGGGACAGCCAAGGGAGCCTCAGGTGTATACCCTGCCACCCAGCCGCGACG
AGCTGACAAAGAACCAGGTGTCCCTGTACTGCCTGGTGAAGGGCTTCTATCCTTCCGATATCGCCGTGGA
GTGGGAGTCTAATGGCCAGCCAGAGAACAATTACAAGACCACACCTCCAGTGCTGGACTCCGATGGCTCT
TTCTTTCTGTATTCCAAGCTGACCGTGGATAAGAGCCGGTGGCAGCAGGGCAACGTGTTTAGCTGTTCCG
TGATGCACGAGGCCCTGCACAATCACTACACACAGAAGTCTCTGAGCCTGTCCCCCGGCAAGGGAGGAGG
AGGCAGCGGCGGAGGAGGCTCCGGAGGCGGCGGCTCTGGCGGCGGCGGCAGCGCCCCTGAACTGCTGGGA
GGACCAAGCGTGTTCCTGTTTCCACCTAAGCCCAAAGATACCCTGATGATCTCCAGGACCCCTGAAGTCA
CCTGCGTGGTCGTGGACGTGTCTCATGAGGACCCCGAAGTCAAGTTCAACTGGTACGTGGACGGAGTCGA
AGTCCATAACGCCAAGACCAAGCCTAGAGAAGAGCAGTACAACTCCACCTATAGAGTGGTGTCTGTGCTG
ACAGTGCTGCATCAGGATTGGCTGAATGGCAAGGAATATAAGTGTAAGGTGAGCAATAAGGCCCTGCCCG
CCCCTATCGAGAAGACCATCTCTAAAGCCAAAGGACAGCCAAGGGAGCCACAGGTGTATACACTGCCACC
CAGCCGGGACGAGCTGACCAAGAACCAGGTGAGCCTGACATGTCTGGTCAAGGGCTTCTACCCCAGTGAC
ATTGCTGTGGAGTGGGAGTCCAATGGCCAGCCTGAGAACAATTATAAAACTACCCCACCAGTGCTGGACA
GCGATGGCTCCTTCTTTCTGACCAGCAAGCTGACAGTGGATAAGTCCCGCTGGCAGCAGGGAAACGTGTT
TTCTTGTAGCGTGATGCATGAGGCCCTGCATAACCACTACACCCAGAAGTCCCTGTCTCTGAGCCCAGGC
AAGGGAGGCAGCGGAGGCGGAGGCAGCGGAGGCCTGGAGGTGCTGTTTCAGGGCCCTCCAAACATTACCA
ACCTCTGCCCCTTCGACGAGGTGTTTAACGCCACAACCTTTGCCTCCGTTTACGCCTGGAATAGAAAGAG
AATCAGCAATTGTGTGGCCGACTACTCCGTGCTGTATAACTTCGCCCCTTTCTTCGCCTTCAAGTGCTAC
GGCGTTTCCCCAACAAAGCTGAATGACCTGTGCTTCACCAACGTGTACGCCGACTCCTTCGTAATTAGAG
GCAATGAGGTGTCCCAGATCGCACCAGGCCAGACCGGTAACATCGCTGACTACAACTATAAGCTGCCTGA
TGATTTTACAGGCTGCGTGATCGCCTGGAACTCCAACAAGCTGGATAGCACCGTGGGCGGCAACTACAAC
TACAGATACCGGCTGTTTCGCAAGTCTAAGCTGAAACCTTTCGAGAGAGACATCTCCACAGAGATCTACC
AGGCCGGTAACAAGCCTTGTAACGGGGTGGCCGGCGTGAACTGTTACTTCCCTCTGCAAAGCTACGGCTT
CCGGCCTACCTATGGAGTCGGCCACCAGCCATACCGGGTGGTCGTGCTGTCCTTCGAGTTACTCCACGCC
CCCGCCACCGTCTGCGGTGGAGGAGGCCTGGTGCCACAGCAGAGCGGAGGCCTGAACGACATCTTCGAGG
CCCAGAAGATCGAGTGGCACGAGGGCTGATGAGGATCCAGATCTGCTGTGCCTTCTAGTTGCCAGCCATC
TGTTGTTTGCCCCTCCCCCGTGCCTTCCTTGACCCTGGAAGGTGCCACTCCCACTGTCCTTTCCTAATAA
AATGAGGAAATTGCATCGCATTGTCTGAGTAGGTGTCATTCTATTCTGGGGGGTGGGGTGGGGCAGGACA
GCAAGGGGGAGGATTGGGAAGACAATAGCAGGCATGCTGGGGATGCGGTGGGCTCTATGGGTACCCAGGT
GCTGAAGAATTGACCCGGTTCCTCCTGGGCCAGAAAGAAGCAGGCACATCCCCTTCTCTGTGACACACCC
TGTCCACGCCCCTGGTTCTTAGTTCCAGCCCCACTCATAGGACACTCATAGCTCAGGAGGGCTCCGCCTT
CAATCCCACCCGCTAAAGTACTTGGAGCGGTCTCTCCCTCCCTCATCAGCCCACCAAACCAAACCTAGCC
TCCAAGAGTGGGAAGAAATTAAAGCAAGATAGGCTATTAAGTGCAGAGGGAGAGAAAATGCCTCCAACAT
GTGAGGAAGTAATGAGAGAAATCATAGAATTTTAAGGCCATGATTTAAGGCCATCATGGCCTTAATCTTC
CGCTTCCTCGCTCACTGACTCGCTGCGCTCGGTCGTTCGGCTGCGGCGAGCGGTATCAGCTCACTCAAAG
GCGGTAATACGGTTATCCACAGAATCAGGGGATAACGCAGGAAAGAACATGTGAGCAAAAGGCCAGCAAA
AGGCCAGGAACCGTAAAAAGGCCGCGTTGCTGGCGTTTTTCCATAGGCTCCGCCCCCCTGACGAGCATCA
CAAAAATCGACGCTCAAGTCAGAGGTGGCGAAACCCGACAGGACTATAAAGATACCAGGCGTTTCCCCCT
GGAAGCTCCCTCGTGCGCTCTCCTGTTCCGACCCTGCCGCTTACCGGATACCTGTCCGCCTTTCTCCCTT
CGGGAAGCGTGGCGCTTTCTCATAGCTCACGCTGTAGGTATCTCAGTTCGGTGTAGGTCGTTCGCTCCAA
GCTGGGCTGTGTGCACGAACCCCCCGTTCAGCCCGACCGCTGCGCCTTATCCGGTAACTATCGTCTTGAG
TCCAACCCGGTAAGACACGACTTATCGCCACTGGCAGCAGCCACTGGTAACAGGATTAGCAGAGCGAGGT
ATGTAGGCGGTGCTACAGAGTTCTTGAAGTGGTGGCCTAACTACGGCTACACTAGAAGAACAGTATTTGG
TATCTGCGCTCTGCTGAAGCCAGTTACCTTCGGAAAAAGAGTTGGTAGCTCTTGATCCGGCAAACAAACC
ACCGCTGGTAGCGGTGGTTTTTTTGTTTGCAAGCAGCAGATTACGCGCAGAAAAAAAGGATCTCAAGAAG
ATCCTTTGATCTTTTCTACGGGGTCTGACGCTCAGTGGAACGAAAACTCACGTTAAGGGATTTTGGTCAT
GAGATTATCAAAAAGGATCTTCACCTAGATCCTTTTAAATTAAAAATGAAGTTTTAAATCAATCTAAAGT
ATATATGAGTAAACTTGGTCTGACAGTTACCAATGCTTAATCAGTGAGGCACCTATCTCAGCGATCTGTC
TATTTCGTTCATCCATAGTTGCCTGACTCGGGGGGGGGGGGCGCTGAGGTCTGCCTCGTGAAGAAGGTGT
TGCTGACTCATACCAGGCCTGAATCGCCCCATCATCCAGCCAGAAAGTGAGGGAGCCACGGTTGATGAGA
GCTTTGTTGTAGGTGGACCAGTTGGTGATTTTGAACTTTTGCTTTGCCACGGAACGGTCTGCGTTGTCGG
GAAGATGCGTGATCTGATCCTTCAACTCAGCAAAAGTTCGATTTATTCAACAAAGCCGCCGTCCCGTCAA
GTCAGCGTAATGCTCTGCCAGTGTTACAACCAATTAACCAATTCTGATTAGAAAAACTCATCGAGCATCA
AATGAAACTGCAATTTATTCATATCAGGATTATCAATACCATATTTTTGAAAAAGCCGTTTCTGTAATGA
AGGAGAAAACTCACCGAGGCAGTTCCATAGGATGGCAAGATCCTGGTATCGGTCTGCGATTCCGACTCGT
CCAACATCAATACAACCTATTAATTTCCCCTCGTCAAAAATAAGGTTATCAAGTGAGAAATCACCATGAG
TGACGACTGAATCCGGTGAGAATGGCAAAAGCTTATGCATTTCTTTCCAGACTTGTTCAACAGGCCAGCC
ATTACGCTCGTCATCAAAATCACTCGCATCAACCAAACCGTTATTCATTCGTGATTGCGCCTGAGCGAGA
CGAAATACGCGATCGCTGTTAAAAGGACAATTACAAACAGGAATCGAATGCAACCGGCGCAGGAACACTG
CCAGCGCATCAACAATATTTTCACCTGAATCAGGATATTCTTCTAATACCTGGAATGCTGTTTTCCCGGG
GATCGCAGTGGTGAGTAACCATGCATCATCAGGAGTACGGATAAAATGCTTGATGGTCGGAAGAGGCATA
AATTCCGTCAGCCAGTTTAGTCTGACCATCTCATCTGTAACATCATTGGCAACGCTACCTTTGCCATGTT
TCAGAAACAACTCTGGCGCATCGGGCTTCCCATACAATCGATAGATTGTCGCACCTGATTGCCCGACATT
ATCGCGAGCCCATTTATACCCATATAAATCAGCATCCATGTTGGAATTTAATCGCGGCCTCGAGCAAGAC
GTTTCCCGTTGAATATGGCTCATAACACCCCTTGTATTACTGTTTATGTAAGCAGACAGTTTTATTGTTC
ATGATGATATATTTTTATCTTGTGCAATGTAACATCAGAGATTTTGAGACACAACGTGGCTTTCCCCCCC
CCCCCATTATTGAAGCATTTATCAGGGTTATTGTCTCATGAGCGGATACATATTTGAATGTATTTAGAAA
AATAAACAAATAGGGGTTCCGCGCACATTTCCCCGAAAAGTGCCACCTGACGTCTAAGAAACCATTATTA
TCATGACATTAACCTATAAAAATAGGCGTATCACGAGGCCCTTTCGTC
Features (pLannotate 1.2.2; 15 found; start..end, strand, type, name):
    137..235     +  misc_feature   bom (fragment): basis of mobility region from pBR322
    321..700     +  enhancer       CMV enhancer: human cytomegalovirus immediate early enhancer
    701..904     +  promoter       CMV promoter: human cytomegalovirus (CMV) immediate early promoter
    993..1220    +  LTR            5' LTR (truncated) (fragment): truncated 5' long terminal repeat (LTR) from human T-cell leukemia virus (HTLV) type 1
   1224..1334    +  intron         CMV intron (fragment): modified intron A from human cytomegalovirus
   1385..1453    +  CDS            Ighv1-61 (fragment): HVM05_MOUSE - Also known as Igh-VJ558. Experimental evidence at protein level: Swiss-Prot protein existence level 1. From Mus musculus (Mouse).
   1787..2803    +  CDS            IGHG1: IGHG1_HUMAN - Experimental evidence at protein level: Swiss-Prot protein existence level 1. Constant region of immunoglobulin heavy chains. Immunoglobulins, also known as antibodies, are membrane-bound or secreted glycoproteins produced by B lymphocytes. In the recognition phase of humoral immunity, the membrane-bound immunoglobulins serve as receptors which, upon binding of a specific antigen, trigger the clonal expansion and differentiation of B lymphocytes into immunoglobulins- secreting plasma cells. Secreted immunoglobulins mediate the effector phase of humoral immunity, which results in
   2858..3484    +  CDS            S (fragment): SPIKE_SARS2 - Experimental evidence at protein level: Swiss-Prot protein existence level 1. [Spike glycoprotein]: May down-regulate host tetherin (BST2) by lysosomal degradation, thereby counteracting its antiviral activity. From Severe acute respiratory syndrome coronavirus 2 (2019-nCoV) (SARS-CoV-2).
   3546..3770    +  polyA_signal   bGH poly(A) signal: bovine growth hormone polyadenylation signal
   4308..4896    -  rep_origin     ori: high-copy-number ColE1/pMB1/pBR322/pUC origin of replication
   5068..5139    -  CDS            bla(M) (fragment): β-lactamase lacking the signal sequence; bla(M); allows cytosolic expression of β-lactamase
   5151..5297    -  CDS            TRA2_ECOLX (fragment): Protein predicted: Swiss-Prot protein existence level 4. Required for transposition of transposon Tn903. From Escherichia coli.
   5438..6253    -  CDS            KanR: aminoglycoside phosphotransferase; aph(3')-Ia; confers resistance to kanamycin in bacteria or G418 (Geneticin®) in eukaryotes
   6376..6463    -  promoter       AmpR promoter (fragment): bla
   6558..35      +  CDS            rop (fragment) (across the origin): Rop protein, which maintains plasmids at low copy number; rop
