[The description below was written by a language model from this plasmid's Addgene catalogue record and pLannotate feature annotations shown in this document.]
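Description:
pVRC8400-SARS-CoV-2-RBD-BQ.1.1-AVI is a 6.6 kb mammalian expression plasmid built on the pVRC8400 backbone for producing a secreted, tagged receptor-binding domain (RBD) of the SARS-CoV-2 spike from the Omicron sublineage BQ.1.1. It is propagated in E. coli through a ColE1/pUC-type origin and selected with kanamycin via an aph(3')-Ia resistance gene. The annotated bla, Tn903 transposase, bom and rop pieces are only short backbone remnants. The record lists copy number as unknown.

Expression is driven by the human CMV immediate-early enhancer and promoter, followed by an HTLV-1 LTR fragment and a modified CMV intron A fragment, leader elements that generally boost transcript processing and translation, and is terminated by the bovine growth hormone polyadenylation signal. The open reading frame begins with a short segment matching a mouse immunoglobulin heavy-chain variable gene, most likely serving as a secretion leader. It continues into human IgG1 constant-region sequence corresponding to the single-chain Fc (scFc) listed in the record, then an HRV3C protease cleavage site, the spike RBD fragment, and a C-terminal AVI tag. The RBD carries the BQ.1.1 substitution set of twenty changes, including R346T, K444T, L452R, N460K, F486V, Q498R and N501Y.

This layout allows the fusion to be captured through the Fc portion, the RBD to be released by HRV3C cleavage, and the AVI tag to be site-specifically biotinylated by BirA. The associated publication describes such constructs as molecular probes of spike and its subdomains across variants, typically for antibody binding and B-cell sorting studies.
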