Addgene plasmid #196618: pVRC8400-SARS-CoV-2-RBD-BQ.1.1-AVI
Purpose: Expresses SARS-CoV-2 RBD protein from the BQ.1.1 variant with single chain Fc, HRV3C protease cleavage site, and AVI tag
Depositing lab: Peter Kwong. Depositing organization: National Institute of Allergy and Infectious Diseases (NIAID). Publication: Molecular probes of spike ectodomain and its subdomains for SARS-CoV-2 variants, Alpha through Omicron. Teng IT, Nazzari AF, Choe M, Liu T, Oliveira de Souza M, Petrova Y, Tsybovsky Y, Wang S, Zhang B, Artamonov M, Madan B, Huang A, Lopez Acevedo SN, Pan X, Ruckwardt TJ, DeKosky BJ, Mascola JR, Misasi J, Sullivan NJ, Zhou T, Kwong PD. PLoS One. 2022 May 24;17(5):e0268767. doi: 10.1371/journal.pone.0268767. eCollection 2022. PubMed 35609088.
Backbone
  Vector backbone: pVRC8400
  Vector type: Mammalian Expression
Growth in bacteria
  Bacterial resistance: Kanamycin, 50 μg/mL
  Growth temperature: 37°C
  Growth strain: DH5alpha
  Copy number: Unknown
Gene/Insert
  Gene/Insert name: SARS-CoV-2-RBD-BQ.1.1
  Mutation: G339D, R346T, S371F, S373P, S375F, T376A, D405N, R408S, K417N, N440K, K444T, L452R, N460K, S477N, T478K, E484A, F486V, Q498R, N501Y, Y505H
  Tag / fusion protein: scFc (N terminal on insert); HRV3C (N terminal on insert); AVI (C terminal on insert)
Terms and licenses: Academic/Nonprofit Terms; Industry Terms: Not Available to Industry
Depositor comments: Please visit https://www.biorxiv.org/content/10.1101/2021.12.29.474491v1 for bioRxiv preprint.
How to cite: pVRC8400-SARS-CoV-2-RBD-BQ.1.1-AVI was a gift from Peter Kwong (Addgene plasmid # 196618 ; http://n2t.net/addgene:196618 ; RRID:Addgene_196618)
